>Addgene plasmid #26770 | pUC57 iLOV ANAB | depositor partial sequence | sequence record 12668 | Author sequence
ATTGAAAAAAATTTTGTTATTACTGATCCACGTTTACCAGATAATCCAATTATTTTTGCTAGTGATGGTT
TTTTAGAATTAACTGAATATAGTCGTGAAGAAATTTTAGGTCGTAATGCTCGTTTTTTACAAGGTCCAGA
AACTGATCAAGCTACTGTTCAAAAAATTCGTGATGCTATTCGTGATCAACGTGAAACTACTGTTCAATTA
ATTAATTATACTAAAAGTGGTAAAAAATTTTGGAATTTATTACATTTACAACCAGTTCGTGATCAAAAAG
GTGAATTACAATATTTTATTGGTGTTCAATTAGATGGTAGTGATCATGTT
