>Addgene plasmid #26770 | pUC57 iLOV ANAB | addgene partial sequence | sequence record 33016 | 26770 with M13pUC-fwd
GACCGGTCCTCGCGAANGCATCTAGAATCCAATATTGAAAAAAATTTTGTTATTACTGATCCACGTTTAC
CAGATAATCCAATTATTTTTGCTAGTGATGGTTTTTTAGAATTAACTGAATATAGTCGTGAAGAAATTTT
AGGTCGTAATGCTCGTTTTTTACAAGGTCCAGAAACTGATCAAGCTACTGTTCAAAAAATTCGTGATGCT
ATTCGTGATCAACGTGAAACTACTGTTCAATTAATTAATTATACTAAAAGTGGTAAAAAATTTTGGAATT
TATTACATTTACAACCAGTTCGTGATCAAAAAGGTGAATTACAATATTTTATTGGTGTTCAATTAGATGG
TAGTGATCATGTTCCAAATCGGATCCCGGGCCCGTCGACTGCAGAGGCCTGCATGCAAGCTTGGCGTAAT
CATGGTCATAGCTGTTTCCTGTGTGAAATTGTTATCCGCTCACAATTCCACACAACATACGAGCCGGAAG
CATAAAGTGTAAAGCCTGGGGTGCCTAATGAGTGAGCTAACTCACATTAATTGCGTTGCGCTCACTGCCC
GCTTTCCAGTCGGGAAACCTGTCGTGCCAGCTGCATTAATGAATCGGCCAACGCGCGGGGAGAGGCGGTT
TGCGTATTGGGCGCTCTTCCGCTTCCTCGCTCACTGACTCGCTGCGCTCGGTCGTTCGGCTGCGGCGAGC
GGTATCAGCTCACTCAAAGGCGGTAATACGGTTATCCACAGAATCAGGGGATAACGCAGGAAAGAACATG
TGAGCAAAAGGCCAGCAAAAGGCCAGGAACCGTAAAAAGGCCGCGTTGCTGGCGTTTTTCCATAGGCTCC
GCCCCCCTGACGAGCATCACAAAAATCGACGCTCAAGTCAGA
