[The description below was written by a language model from this plasmid's Addgene catalogue record.]
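Description:
pUC57 iLOV ANAB is a simple bacterial cloning plasmid that carries the coding sequence for the fluorescent reporter iLOV in the pUC57 backbone (about 2.7 kb without the insert). pUC57 is a standard pUC-type cloning vector commonly used to receive synthesised genes. It is propagated in E. coli and selected with ampicillin, although the record lists the copy number as unknown. No feature table is provided, so the origin, resistance cassette and polylinker context can only be inferred from the named backbone. The insert was introduced by restriction enzyme cloning and is flanked by M13 forward and reverse priming sites, which are the listed sequencing primers.

The insert is about 330 bp and is recorded as iLOV with Anabaena given as the species. Together with the "ANAB" suffix, this suggests a version of the gene intended for, or adapted to, that cyanobacterium, but the record does not say whether this reflects codon optimisation or something else. iLOV is a small flavin-binding fluorescent protein engineered from a LOV (light, oxygen, voltage) photosensory domain. The associated publication describes it as photoreversible and as outperforming GFP as a reporter of plant virus infection, where its small size is an advantage. The record lists no promoter, tag or expression elements for the insert, and the vector type is given only as a cloning vector. The plasmid is therefore best regarded as a storage and source construct from which the iLOV sequence can be excised or amplified for subcloning into expression or reporter vectors.
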