Addgene plasmid #26770: pUC57 iLOV ANAB
Depositing lab: John Christie. Depositing organization: University of Glasgow. Publication: The photoreversible fluorescent protein iLOV outperforms GFP as a reporter of plant virus infection. Chapman S, Faulkner C, Kaiserli E, Garcia-Mata C, Savenkov EI, Roberts AG, Oparka KJ, Christie JM. Proc Natl Acad Sci U S A. 2008 Dec 16. 105(50):20038-43. 10.1073/pnas.0807551105 PubMed 19060199.
Backbone
  Vector backbone: pUC57
  Backbone size w/o insert (bp): 2710
  Vector type: Cloning vector
Growth in bacteria
  Bacterial resistance: Ampicillin, 100 μg/mL
  Growth temperature: 37°C
  Growth strain: DH5alpha
  Copy number: Unknown
Gene/Insert
  Gene/Insert name: iLOV
  Species: Anabaena
  Insert size (bp): 330
  Cloning method: Restriction Enzyme
  Sequencing primers: 5′ M13pUC-fwd; 3′ M13rev
Terms and licenses: Academic/Nonprofit Terms; Industry Terms: Not Available to Industry
How to cite: pUC57 iLOV ANAB was a gift from John Christie (Addgene plasmid # 26770 ; http://n2t.net/addgene:26770 ; RRID:Addgene_26770)
